>Addgene plasmid #220805 | pT7-NSP5DSA11 | addgene full sequence | sequence record 444118 | Addgene NGS Result
AATTGATTGAAGATTTGTAAGTCTGACCTGGGAACACACTAGGGAGCTCCCCACTCCCGTTTTGTGACCG
GGTCGGCATGGCATCTCCACCTCCTCGCGGTCCGACCTGGGCATCCGAAGGAGGACGTCGTCCACTCGGA
TGGCTAAGGGAGAGCTCAAAAAAAAGGATCCGGCTGCTAACAAAGCCCGAAAGGAAGCTGAGTTGGCTGC
TGCCACCGCTGAGCAATAACTAGCATAACCCCTTGGGGCCTCTAAACGGGTCTTGAGGGGTTTTTTGCTG
AAAGGAGGAACTATATCCGGATCGAGATCCTCTAGAGTCGACCTGCAGGCATGCAAGCTTGTATTCTATA
GTGTCACCTAAATCGTATGTGTATGATACATAAGGTTATGTATTAATTGTAGCCGCGTTCTAACGACAAT
ATGTACAAGCCTAATTGTGTAGCATCTGGCTTACTGAAGCAGACCCTATCATCTCTCTCGTAAACTGCCG
TCAGAGTCGGTTTGGTTGGACGAACCTTCTGAGTTTCTGGTAACGCCGTCCCGCACCCGGAAATGGTCAG
CGAACCAATCAGCAGGGTCATCGCTAGCCAGATCCTCTACGCCGGACGCATCGTGGCCGGCATCACCGGC
GCCACAGGTGCGGTTGCTGGCGCCTATATCGCCGACATCACCGATGGGGAAGATCGGGCTCGCCACTTCG
GGCTCATGAGCGCTTGTTTCGGCGTGGGTATGGTGGCAGGCCCCGTGGCCGGGGGACTGTTGGGCGCCAT
CTCCTTGCACCATTCCTTGCGGCGGCGGTGCTCAACGGCCTCAACCTACTACTGGGCTGCTTCTTAATGC
AGGAGTCGCATAAGGGAGAGCGTCGAATGGTGCACTCTCAGTACAATCTGCTCTGATGCCGCATAGTTAA
GCCAGCCCCGACACCCGCCAACACCCGCTGACGCGCCCTGACGGGCTTGTCTGCTCCCGGCATCCGCTTA
CAGACAAGCTGTGACCGTCTCCGGGAGCTGCATGTGTCAGAGGTTTTCACCGTCATCACCGAAACGCGCG
AGACGAAAGGGCCTCGTGATACGCCTATTTTTATAGGTTAATGTCATGATAATAATGGTTTCTTAGACGT
CAGGTGGCACTTTTCGGGGAAATGTGCGCGGAACCCCTATTTGTTTATTTTTCTAAATACATTCAAATAT
GTATCCGCTCATGAGACAATAACCCTGATAAATGCTTCAATAATATTGAAAAAGGAAGAGTATGAGTATT
CAACATTTCCGTGTCGCCCTTATTCCCTTTTTTGCGGCATTTTGCCTTCCTGTTTTTGCTCACCCAGAAA
CGCTGGTGAAAGTAAAAGATGCTGAAGATCAGTTGGGTGCACGAGTGGGTTACATCGAACTGGATCTCAA
CAGCGGTAAGATCCTTGAGAGTTTTCGCCCCGAAGAACGTTTTCCAATGATGAGCACTTTTAAAGTTCTG
CTATGTGGCGCGGTATTATCCCGTATTGACGCCGGGCAAGAGCAACTCGGTCGCCGCATACACTATTCTC
AGAATGACTTGGTTGAGTACTCACCAGTCACAGAAAAGCATCTTACGGATGGCATGACAGTAAGAGAATT
ATGCAGTGCTGCCATAACCATGAGTGATAACACTGCGGCCAACTTACTTCTGACAACGATCGGAGGACCG
AAGGAGCTAACCGCTTTTTTGCACAACATGGGGGATCATGTAACTCGCCTTGATCGTTGGGAACCGGAGC
TGAATGAAGCCATACCAAACGACGAGCGTGACACCACGATGCCTGTAGCAATGGCAACAACGTTGCGCAA
ACTATTAACTGGCGAACTACTTACTCTAGCTTCCCGGCAACAATTAATAGACTGGATGGAGGCGGATAAA
GTTGCAGGACCACTTCTGCGCTCGGCCCTTCCGGCTGGCTGGTTTATTGCTGATAAATCTGGAGCCGGTG
AGCGTGGGTCTCGCGGTATCATTGCAGCACTGGGGCCAGATGGTAAGCCCTCCCGTATCGTAGTTATCTA
CACGACGGGGAGTCAGGCAACTATGGATGAACGAAATAGACAGATCGCTGAGATAGGTGCCTCACTGATT
AAGCATTGGTAACTGTCAGACCAAGTTTACTCATATATACTTTAGATTGATTTAAAACTTCATTTTTAAT
TTAAAAGGATCTAGGTGAAGATCCTTTTTGATAATCTCATGACCAAAATCCCTTAACGTGAGTTTTCGTT
CCACTGAGCGTCAGACCCCGTAGAAAAGATCAAAGGATCTTCTTGAGATCCTTTTTTTCTGCGCGTAATC
TGCTGCTTGCAAACAAAAAAACCACCGCTACCAGCGGTGGTTTGTTTGCCGGATCAAGAGCTACCAACTC
TTTTTCCGAAGGTAACTGGCTTCAGCAGAGCGCAGATACCAAATACTGTTCTTCTAGTGTAGCCGTAGTT
AGGCCACCACTTCAAGAACTCTGTAGCACCGCCTACATACCTCGCTCTGCTAATCCTGTTACCAGTGGCT
GCTGCCAGTGGCGATAAGTCGTGTCTTACCGGGTTGGACTCAAGACGATAGTTACCGGATAAGGCGCAGC
GGTCGGGCTGAACGGGGGGTTCGTGCACACAGCCCAGCTTGGAGCGAACGACCTACACCGAACTGAGATA
CCTACAGCGTGAGCTATGAGAAAGCGCCACGCTTCCCGAAGGGAGAAAGGCGGACAGGTATCCGGTAAGC
GGCAGGGTCGGAACAGGAGAGCGCACGAGGGAGCTTCCAGGGGGAAACGCCTGGTATCTTTATAGTCCTG
TCGGGTTTCGCCACCTCTGACTTGAGCGTCGATTTTTGTGATGCTCGTCAGGGGGGCGGAGCCTATGGAA
AAACGCCAGCAACGCGGCCTTTTTACGGTTCCTGGCCTTTTGCTGGCCTTTTGCTCACATGTTCTTTCCT
GCGTTATCCCCTGATTCTGTGGATAACCGTATTACCGCCTTTGAGTGAGCTGATACCGCTCGCCGCAGCC
GAACGACCGAGCGCAGCGAGTCAGTGAGCGAGGAAGCGGAAGAGCGCCCAATACGCAAACCGCCTCTCCC
CGCGCATTGGCCGATTCATTAATGCAGGGGGATATCGATCCCGGTTAATACGACTCACTATAGGCTTTTA
AAGCGCTACAGTGATGTCTCTCAGTATTGACGTGACGAGTCTTGCTACTATTCCTTAAACTATATATAAG
AATGAATTTTCGTCACCAACGTCAACTCTTTCTGAAACCTAAATTGCAACGAGTAAACACTACCTTTCAT
CAGATGCAGAAAAATTCAATAAATAAATGCTCTCTAAAAAACCAGTGAGACCTATAAAACGCAAGTAACC
TAAACAAACTCCAAACACGAATTTATCGATTACATCGAAAACAGTTAAGAAAAATACAGACTCCGAAGAT
ACTTTAGTATCATCAGAACAAACACGACCTTCAAAAACTGTCGGAAGCGATTAAGAGTATTTCTCCTTAA
ATAAAGGCTTAAAAGTAAAAGCTAATTTGGACTCATCAATATCAATATCTACGGATACTAAAAAGGAGAA
ATCAAAACAAAACCATAAAAGTAGGAAGCACTACCCAAGAATTGAAGCAGAGTCTGATTCAGATGATTAT
GTACTGGATGATTCAGATAGTGATGATGGTAAATGTAAGAACTGTAAATATAAGAAGAAATACTTCGCAT
TAAGAATGAGAATGAAACAAGTCGCAATGC
Features (pLannotate 1.2.2; 14 found; start..end, strand, type, name):
     67..158     +  ncRNA          HDV ribozyme: Accession: RF00094 - Hepatitis delta virus ribozyme
    173..222     +  CDS            SET1 (fragment): solubility-enhancement tag derived from T7 phage gene 10B
    230..277     +  terminator     T7 terminator: transcription terminator for bacteriophage T7 RNA polymerase
    306..340     +  misc_feature   MCS (fragment): pUC18/19 multiple cloning site
    345..363     -  promoter       SP6 promoter: promoter for bacteriophage SP6 RNA polymerase
    591..866     +  CDS            TcR (fragment): tetracycline efflux protein; tet; confers resistance to tetracycline
    867..915     -  misc_feature   bom (fragment): basis of mobility region from pBR322
   1017..1052    -  CDS            rop (fragment): Rop protein, which maintains plasmids at low copy number; rop
   1147..1251    +  promoter       AmpR promoter: bla
   1252..2112    +  CDS            AmpR: β-lactamase; bla; confers resistance to ampicillin, carbenicillin, and related antibiotics
   2283..2871    +  rep_origin     ori: high-copy-number ColE1/pMB1/pBR322/pUC origin of replication
   3054..3107    +  CDS            lacI (fragment): lac repressor; lacI; The lac repressor binds to the lac operator to inhibit transcription in E. coli. This inhibition can be relieved by adding lactose or isopropyl-β-D-thiogalactopyranoside (IPTG).
   3126..3144    +  promoter       T7 promoter: promoter for bacteriophage T7 RNA polymerase
   3164..17      +  CDS            NSP5_ROTSH (across the origin): Experimental evidence at protein level: Swiss-Prot protein existence level 1. Plays an essential role in the viral genome replication. Participates, together with NSP2, in the formation of viral factories (viroplasms) which are large inclusions in the host cytoplasm where replication intermediates are assembled and viral RNA replication takes place. Orchestrates the recruitment of viroplasmic proteins such as capsid proteins to these factories. From Rotavirus A (isolate RVA/Monkey/South Africa/SA11-H96/1958/G3P5B[2]) (RV-A) (Simian Agent 11 (isolate SI/South Africa/H96/58)).
