[The description below was written by a language model from this plasmid's Addgene catalogue record and pLannotate feature annotations shown in this document.]
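Description:
pT7-NSP5DSA11 is a small (about 3.7 kb) bacterial plasmid of the pT7 type used for rotavirus reverse genetics. It carries a cDNA copy of gene segment 11 of simian rotavirus strain SA11, the segment that encodes NSP5. The plasmid is propagated in E. coli at high copy from a ColE1/pUC-type origin and is selected with ampicillin through a β-lactamase gene driven by its own promoter. The annotation also picks up short fragments of TcR, bom, rop, lacI, a pUC multiple cloning site and an SP6 promoter. These appear to be backbone remnants rather than functional parts of the design.

The insert is arranged as a run-off-style transcription unit. A T7 promoter sits just upstream of the segment 11 sequence, whose NSP5 open reading frame spans the numbering origin of the circular record. The segment is followed by a hepatitis delta virus ribozyme and then a T7 terminator. In this standard layout, T7 RNA polymerase produces a transcript that starts near the viral 5′ end, and self-cleavage by the HDV ribozyme trims it to generate a defined 3′ terminus. The result is an RNA that mimics an authentic rotavirus plus-strand transcript.

NSP5 is a non-structural protein that acts with NSP2 to build viroplasms, the cytoplasmic factories where viral RNA replication and assembly take place. The catalogue entry describes this version as recoded segment 11 "mutant D", made for genome packaging studies. The record does not specify which positions were recoded, or whether the protein sequence is unchanged. The exact cloning sites are likewise not recorded.
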