Addgene plasmid #220805: pT7-NSP5DSA11
Purpose: Recoded gene segment 11 mutant D strain SA11 used for genome packaging studies
Depositing lab: Alex Borodavka. Depositing organization: University of Cambridge.
Backbone
  Vector backbone: pT7
  Vector type: Other
Growth in bacteria
  Bacterial resistance: Ampicillin, 100 μg/mL
  Growth temperature: 37°C
  Growth strain: DH5alpha
  Copy number: High Copy
Gene/Insert
  Gene/Insert name: Rotavirus SA11 NSP5 D
  Species: Rotavirus SA11
  Cloning method: Restriction Enzyme; 5′ cloning site Unknown (unknown if destroyed)
Terms and licenses: Academic/Nonprofit Terms; Industry Terms: Not Available to Industry
How to cite: pT7-NSP5DSA11 was a gift from Alex Borodavka (Addgene plasmid # 220805 ; http://n2t.net/addgene:220805 ; RRID:Addgene_220805)
